Addgene plasmid #136454: pcDNA3-HCMVgO-8his (Merlin)
Purpose: Mammalian expression plasmid for HCMV glycoprotein O (Merlin strain) with an 8his tag
Depositing lab: Erik Procko. Depositing organization: University of Illinois at Urbana-Champaign. Publication: Engineered receptors for human cytomegalovirus that are orthogonal to normal human biology. Park J, Gill KS, Aghajani AA, Heredia JD, Choi H, Oberstein A, Procko E. PLoS Pathog. 2020 Jun 19;16(6):e1008647. doi: 10.1371/journal.ppat.1008647. eCollection 2020 Jun. PubMed 32559251.
Backbone
  Vector backbone: pcDNA3.1(+)
  Backbone manufacturer: Invitrogen
  Backbone size w/o insert (bp): 5332
  Total vector size (bp): 6772
  Vector type: Mammalian Expression
  Selectable markers: Neomycin (select with G418)
Growth in bacteria
  Bacterial resistance: Ampicillin, 100 μg/mL
  Growth temperature: 37°C
  Growth strain: DH5alpha
  Copy number: High Copy
Gene/Insert
  Gene/Insert name: glycoprotein O (alt names: gO; UL74)
  Species: Human betaherpesvirus 5
  Insert size (bp): 1437
  Mutation: Codon-optimized for human cell expression.
  GenBank ID: AJY56739.1
  Entrez Gene: UL74 (a.k.a. HHV5wtgp068)
  Promoter: CMV
  Tag / fusion protein: Signal peptide from human serum albumin (MKWVTFISLLFLFSSAYS) (N terminal on backbone); Linker and 8his tag (GGSGHHHHHHHH, includes BamHI site) (C terminal on insert)
  Cloning method: Restriction Enzyme; 5′ cloning site NheI (not destroyed); 3′ cloning site XhoI (not destroyed)
  Sequencing primers: 5′ CMV-fwd; 3′ BGH-rev
Terms and licenses: Academic/Nonprofit Terms; Industry Terms: Not Available to Industry
How to cite: pcDNA3-HCMVgO-8his (Merlin) was a gift from Erik Procko (Addgene plasmid # 136454 ; http://n2t.net/addgene:136454 ; RRID:Addgene_136454)
