[The description below was written by a language model from this plasmid's Addgene catalogue record and pLannotate feature annotations shown in this document.]
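Description:
pcDNA3-HCMVgO-8his (Merlin) is a 6.8 kb mammalian expression plasmid built on the Invitrogen pcDNA3.1(+) backbone. It carries a codon-optimized open reading frame for glycoprotein O (gO, UL74) of human cytomegalovirus strain Merlin. In E. coli it is maintained at high copy from a ColE1/pUC-type origin and selected through the β-lactamase (AmpR) gene. An f1 origin is also present for single-stranded DNA production. For mammalian cells, an SV40 enhancer/early promoter drives the neomycin phosphotransferase gene, followed by an SV40 polyadenylation signal, allowing G418 selection of stable transfectants. Several short annotated fragments (HIV-1 LTR, ble, lacI, bom, a second SV40 promoter piece) appear to be partial sequence matches in the backbone rather than functional parts.

The insert was cloned between NheI and XhoI, both of which are retained. It is transcribed from the CMV immediate-early enhancer/promoter, which spans the numbering origin of the circular sequence, and terminated by the bovine growth hormone poly(A) signal. A T7 promoter upstream of the insert permits in vitro transcription. According to the record, the coding sequence begins with the signal peptide of human serum albumin. This would direct the protein into the secretory pathway. The sequence ends with a short glycine-serine linker containing a BamHI site and an eight-histidine tag, which the annotation software detects as a partial 10xHis match. The tag allows metal-affinity purification or anti-His detection.

gO forms a trimeric envelope complex with gH and gL that engages host receptors such as PDGFRA during entry into fibroblasts. The plasmid comes from work on engineered receptors for HCMV, but the record gives its purpose only as mammalian expression of His-tagged gO.
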