Features (pLannotate 1.2.2; 21 found; start..end, strand, type, name):
      1..204     +  promoter       CMV promoter: human cytomegalovirus (CMV) immediate early promoter
    200..233     +  LTR            5' LTR (truncated) (fragment): truncated 5' long terminal repeat (LTR) from HIV-1
    249..267     +  promoter       T7 promoter: promoter for bacteriophage T7 RNA polymerase
    311..1657    +  CDS            UL74: GO_HCMVM - Experimental evidence at protein level: Swiss-Prot protein existence level 1. Plays a role in viral entry into host cells. Forms a trimeric complex at the surface of the viral envelope together with gH and gL. This complex is required for entry in host fibroblasts (PubMed:28403202). Mechanistically, engages host receptor(s) including PDGFRA to mediate infection (PubMed:28403202). From Human cytomegalovirus (strain Merlin) (HHV-5) (Human herpesvirus 5).
   1681..1701    +  CDS            10xHis (fragment): 10xHis affinity tag
   1755..1979    +  polyA_signal   bGH poly(A) signal: bovine growth hormone polyadenylation signal
   1983..2004    +  promoter       SV40 promoter (fragment): SV40 enhancer and early promoter
   2025..2453    +  rep_origin     f1 ori (sequence partly withheld): f1 bacteriophage origin of replication; arrow indicates direction of (+) strand synthesis
   2467..2796    +  promoter       SV40 promoter: SV40 enhancer and early promoter
   2863..3654    +  CDS            neo: KKA2_KLEPN - Also known as kan, nptII. Experimental evidence at protein level: Swiss-Prot protein existence level 1. Resistance to kanamycin, neomycin, paromomycin, ribostamycin, butirosin and gentamicin B. From Klebsiella pneumoniae.
   3678..3836    +  CDS            ble (fragment): BLE_KLEPN - Experimental evidence at protein level: Swiss-Prot protein existence level 1. Binding protein with a strong affinity to the bleomycin family of antibiotics. Binds to CL990; an antimitotic-antibiotic compound. From Klebsiella pneumoniae.
   3831..3952    +  polyA_signal   SV40 poly(A) signal: SV40 polyadenylation signal
   4025..4041    -  protein_bind   lac operator: The lac repressor binds to the lac operator to inhibit transcription in E. coli. This inhibition can be relieved by adding lactose or isopropyl-β-D-thiogalactopyranoside (IPTG). lac repressor encoded by lacI
   4049..4079    -  promoter       lac promoter: promoter for the E. coli lac operon
   4094..4115    -  protein_bind   CAP binding site: CAP binding activates transcription in the presence of cAMP. E. coli catabolite activator protein
   4128..4220    -  CDS            lacI (fragment): lac repressor; lacI; The lac repressor binds to the lac operator to inhibit transcription in E. coli. This inhibition can be relieved by adding lactose or isopropyl-β-D-thiogalactopyranoside (IPTG).
   4403..4991    -  rep_origin     ori: high-copy-number ColE1/pMB1/pBR322/pUC origin of replication
   5162..6022    -  CDS            AmpR: β-lactamase; bla; confers resistance to ampicillin, carbenicillin, and related antibiotics
   6023..6127    -  promoter       AmpR promoter: bla
   6186..6238    -  misc_feature   bom (fragment): basis of mobility region from pBR322
   6393..6772    +  enhancer       CMV enhancer: human cytomegalovirus immediate early enhancer
>Addgene plasmid #136454 | pcDNA3-HCMVgO-8his (Merlin) | addgene full sequence | sequence record 269878 | Addgene NGS Result
GTGATGCGGTTTTGGCAGTACATCAATGGGCGTGGATAGCGGTTTGACTCACGGGGATTTCCAAGTCTCC
ACCCCATTGACGTCAATGGGAGTTTGTTTTGGCACCAAAATCAACGGGACTTTCCAAAATGTCGTAACAA
CTCCGCCCCATTGACGCAAATGGGCGGTAGGCGTGTACGGTGGGAGGTCTATATAAGCAGAGCTCTCTGG
CTAACTAGAGAACCCACTGCTTACTGGCTTATCGAAATTAATACGACTCACTATAGGGAGACCCAAGCTG
GCTAGCGCCACCATGAAGTGGGTAACGTTCATATCTCTGCTTTTTCTTTTCTCTTCTGCATACAGTAACG
TTCTGGTAAATAGTCGGGGTACTAGGCGCTCCTGGCCATACACCGTCCTCAGTTATAGGGGAAAAGAAAT
TCTCAAAAAACAAAAGGAAGATATACTGAAACGGCTTATGTCTACGTCCAGCGATGGATATCGCTTCCTC
ATGTACCCCAGCCAACAGAAATTTCACGCTATTGTCATATCAATGGACAAATTTCCTCAGGATTATATCC
TCGCGGGTCCAATCCGAAACGATTCAATCACTCACATGTGGTTTGACTTTTATAGTACACAGTTGAGAAA
ACCAGCGAAGTATGTGTACTCAGAATACAACCATACCGCGCATAAAATAACGTTGCGCCCTCCTCCTTGC
GGCACCGTTCCGAGTATGAATTGTTTGTCAGAGATGCTCAATGTGAGTAAGAGGAACGATACCGGGGAGA
AGGGTTGCGGTAACTTTACCACGTTTAACCCAATGTTTTTCAATGTACCACGATGGAATACAAAACTTTA
CATTGGGTCAAACAAAGTGAATGTGGACTCACAAACGATATATTTCCTGGGGCTTACAGCGTTGCTCCTC
CGGTATGCACAGCGAAATTGTACCAGGAGTTTTTATTTGGTGAATGCGATGTCCCGCAATCTGTTTCGCG
TACCAAAATACATCAACGGAACGAAACTTAAGAACACTATGCGCAAACTGAAACGCAAGCAGGCCCTCGT
CAAAGAACAGCCGCAAAAGAAAAACAAAAAGTCTCAAAGCACGACAACTCCGTACCTCTCTTACACCACC
TCTACGGCATTTAATGTCACAACTAATGTCACCTACTCTGCTACAGCTGCTGTCACGAGGGTTGCGACGT
CAACAACAGGCTACAGACCGGATAGCAATTTTATGAAGAGCATTATGGCCACCCAGTTGCGGGATCTCGC
GACCTGGGTTTATACAACTTTGCGGTATCGAAATGAGCCATTCTGCAAACCCGACAGGAATCGAACGGCT
GTCAGTGAGTTTATGAAGAACACACATGTATTGATCAGAAACGAGACTCCTTACACCATATACGGCACCC
TCGATATGAGTTCTCTGTATTATAATGAGACCATGTCAGTAGAAAATGAGACAGCATCCGACAACAACGA
GACCACCCCGACGTCTCCGAGTACCAGGTTTCAGCGAACGTTCATAGACCCGCTGTGGGATTATCTGGAC
TCATTGCTCTTTTTGGATAAAATAAGGAATTTCTCATTGCAGCTTCCCGCCTACGGTAACCTTACTCCGC
CAGAGCATAGGAGGGCTGCTAACCTGAGCACTCTGAACAGCCTGTGGTGGTGGAGTCAAGGAGGATCCGG
TCACCATCACCACCACCATCATCATTGATAACTCGAGTCTAGAGGGCCCGTTTAAACCCGCTGATCAGCC
TCGACTGTGCCTTCTAGTTGCCAGCCATCTGTTGTTTGCCCCTCCCCCGTGCCTTCCTTGACCCTGGAAG
GTGCCACTCCCACTGTCCTTTCCTAATAAAATGAGGAAATTGCATCGCATTGTCTGAGTAGGTGTCATTC
TATTCTGGGGGGTGGGGTGGGGCAGGACAGCAAGGGGGAGGATTGGGAAGACAATAGCAGGCATGCTGGG
GATGCGGTGGGCTCTATGGCTTCTGAGGCGGAAAGAACCAGCTGGGGCTCTAGGGGGTATCCCC
[124 nt withheld, positions 2025-2148]
C
[91 nt withheld, positions 2150-2240]
A
[49 nt withheld, positions 2242-2290]
CCTTTGACGTTGGAGTCCACGTTCTTT
[37 nt withheld, positions 2318-2354]
ACCCTATCTCGGTCTATTCTTTTGATTTATAAGGGATTTTGCCGATTTCGGCCTATTGGTTAAAAAATGA
GCTGATTTAACAAAAATTTAACGCGAATTAATTCTGTGGAATGTGTGTCAGTTAGGGTGTGGAAAGTCCC
CAGGCTCCCCAGCAGGCAGAAGTATGCAAAGCATGCATCTCAATTAGTCAGCAACCAGGTGTGGAAAGTC
CCCAGGCTCCCCAGCAGGCAGAAGTATGCAAAGCATGCATCTCAATTAGTCAGCAACCATAGTCCCGCCC
CTAACTCCGCCCATCCCGCCCCTAACTCCGCCCAGTTCCGCCCATTCTCCGCCCCATGGCTGACTAATTT
TTTTTATTTATGCAGAGGCCGAGGCCGCCTCTGCCTCTGAGCTATTCCAGAAGTAGTGAGGAGGCTTTTT
TGGAGGCCTAGGCTTTTGCAAAAAGCTCCCGGGAGCTTGTATATCCATTTTCGGATCTGATCAAGAGACA
GGATGAGGATCGTTTCGCATGATTGAACAAGATGGATTGCACGCAGGTTCTCCGGCCGCTTGGGTGGAGA
GGCTATTCGGCTATGACTGGGCACAACAGACAATCGGCTGCTCTGATGCCGCCGTGTTCCGGCTGTCAGC
GCAGGGGCGCCCGGTTCTTTTTGTCAAGACCGACCTGTCCGGTGCCCTGAATGAACTGCAGGACGAGGCA
GCGCGGCTATCGTGGCTGGCCACGACGGGCGTTCCTTGCGCAGCTGTGCTCGACGTTGTCACTGAAGCGG
GAAGGGACTGGCTGCTATTGGGCGAAGTGCCGGGGCAGGATCTCCTGTCATCTCACCTTGCTCCTGCCGA
GAAAGTATCCATCATGGCTGATGCAATGCGGCGGCTGCATACGCTTGATCCGGCTACCTGCCCATTCGAC
CACCAAGCGAAACATCGCATCGAGCGAGCACGTACTCGGATGGAAGCCGGTCTTGTCGATCAGGATGATC
TGGACGAAGAGCATCAGGGGCTCGCGCCAGCCGAACTGTTCGCCAGGCTCAAGGCGCGCATGCCCGACGG
CGAGGATCTCGTCGTGACCCATGGCGATGCCTGCTTGCCGAATATCATGGTGGAAAATGGCCGCTTTTCT
GGATTCATCGACTGTGGCCGGCTGGGTGTGGCGGACCGCTATCAGGACATAGCGTTGGCTACCCGTGATA
TTGCTGAAGAGCTTGGCGGCGAATGGGCTGACCGCTTCCTCGTGCTTTACGGTATCGCCGCTCCCGATTC
GCAGCGCATCGCCTTCTATCGCCTTCTTGACGAGTTCTTCTGAGCGGGACTCTGGGGTTCGAAATGACCG
ACCAAGCGACGCCCAACCTGCCATCACGAGATTTCGATTCCACCGCCGCCTTCTATGAAAGGTTGGGCTT
CGGAATCGTTTTCCGGGACGCCGGCTGGATGATCCTCCAGCGCGGGGATCTCATGCTGGAGTTCTTCGCC
CACCCCAACTTGTTTATTGCAGCTTATAATGGTTACAAATAAAGCAATAGCATCACAAATTTCACAAATA
AAGCATTTTTTTCACTGCATTCTAGTTGTGGTTTGTCCAAACTCATCAATGTATCTTATCATGTCTGTAT
ACCGTCGACCTCTAGCTAGAGCTTGGCGTAATCATGGTCATAGCTGTTTCCTGTGTGAAATTGTTATCCG
CTCACAATTCCACACAACATACGAGCCGGAAGCATAAAGTGTAAAGCCTGGGGTGCCTAATGAGTGAGCT
AACTCACATTAATTGCGTTGCGCTCACTGCCCGCTTTCCAGTCGGGAAACCTGTCGTGCCAGCTGCATTA
ATGAATCGGCCAACGCGCGGGGAGAGGCGGTTTGCGTATTGGGCGCTCTTCCGCTTCCTCGCTCACTGAC
TCGCTGCGCTCGGTCGTTCGGCTGCGGCGAGCGGTATCAGCTCACTCAAAGGCGGTAATACGGTTATCCA
CAGAATCAGGGGATAACGCAGGAAAGAACATGTGAGCAAAAGGCCAGCAAAAGGCCAGGAACCGTAAAAA
GGCCGCGTTGCTGGCGTTTTTCCATAGGCTCCGCCCCCCTGACGAGCATCACAAAAATCGACGCTCAAGT
CAGAGGTGGCGAAACCCGACAGGACTATAAAGATACCAGGCGTTTCCCCCTGGAAGCTCCCTCGTGCGCT
CTCCTGTTCCGACCCTGCCGCTTACCGGATACCTGTCCGCCTTTCTCCCTTCGGGAAGCGTGGCGCTTTC
TCATAGCTCACGCTGTAGGTATCTCAGTTCGGTGTAGGTCGTTCGCTCCAAGCTGGGCTGTGTGCACGAA
CCCCCCGTTCAGCCCGACCGCTGCGCCTTATCCGGTAACTATCGTCTTGAGTCCAACCCGGTAAGACACG
ACTTATCGCCACTGGCAGCAGCCACTGGTAACAGGATTAGCAGAGCGAGGTATGTAGGCGGTGCTACAGA
GTTCTTGAAGTGGTGGCCTAACTACGGCTACACTAGAAGAACAGTATTTGGTATCTGCGCTCTGCTGAAG
CCAGTTACCTTCGGAAAAAGAGTTGGTAGCTCTTGATCCGGCAAACAAACCACCGCTGGTAGCGGTGGTT
TTTTTGTTTGCAAGCAGCAGATTACGCGCAGAAAAAAAGGATCTCAAGAAGATCCTTTGATCTTTTCTAC
GGGGTCTGACGCTCAGTGGAACGAAAACTCACGTTAAGGGATTTTGGTCATGAGATTATCAAAAAGGATC
TTCACCTAGATCCTTTTAAATTAAAAATGAAGTTTTAAATCAATCTAAAGTATATATGAGTAAACTTGGT
CTGACAGTTACCAATGCTTAATCAGTGAGGCACCTATCTCAGCGATCTGTCTATTTCGTTCATCCATAGT
TGCCTGACTCCCCGTCGTGTAGATAACTACGATACGGGAGGGCTTACCATCTGGCCCCAGTGCTGCAATG
ATACCGCGAGACCCACGCTCACCGGCTCCAGATTTATCAGCAATAAACCAGCCAGCCGGAAGGGCCGAGC
GCAGAAGTGGTCCTGCAACTTTATCCGCCTCCATCCAGTCTATTAATTGTTGCCGGGAAGCTAGAGTAAG
TAGTTCGCCAGTTAATAGTTTGCGCAACGTTGTTGCCATTGCTACAGGCATCGTGGTGTCACGCTCGTCG
TTTGGTATGGCTTCATTCAGCTCCGGTTCCCAACGATCAAGGCGAGTTACATGATCCCCCATGTTGTGCA
AAAAAGCGGTTAGCTCCTTCGGTCCTCCGATCGTTGTCAGAAGTAAGTTGGCCGCAGTGTTATCACTCAT
GGTTATGGCAGCACTGCATAATTCTCTTACTGTCATGCCATCCGTAAGATGCTTTTCTGTGACTGGTGAG
TACTCAACCAAGTCATTCTGAGAATAGTGTATGCGGCGACCGAGTTGCTCTTGCCCGGCGTCAATACGGG
ATAATACCGCGCCACATAGCAGAACTTTAAAAGTGCTCATCATTGGAAAACGTTCTTCGGGGCGAAAACT
CTCAAGGATCTTACCGCTGTTGAGATCCAGTTCGATGTAACCCACTCGTGCACCCAACTGATCTTCAGCA
TCTTTTACTTTCACCAGCGTTTCTGGGTGAGCAAAAACAGGAAGGCAAAATGCCGCAAAAAAGGGAATAA
GGGCGACACGGAAATGTTGAATACTCATACTCTTCCTTTTTCAATATTATTGAAGCATTTATCAGGGTTA
TTGTCTCATGAGCGGATACATATTTGAATGTATTTAGAAAAATAAACAAATAGGGGTTCCGCGCACATTT
CCCCGAAAAGTGCCACCTGACGTCGACGGATCGGGAGATCTCCCGATCCCCTATGGTGCACTCTCAGTAC
AATCTGCTCTGATGCCGCATAGTTAAGCCAGTATCTGCTCCCTGCTTGTGTGTTGGAGGTCGCTGAGTAG
TGCGCGAGCAAAATTTAAGCTACAACAAGGCAAGGCTTGACCGACAATTGCATGAAGAATCTGCTTAGGG
TTAGGCGTTTTGCGCTGCTTCGCGATGTACGGGCCAGATATACGCGTTGACATTGATTATTGACTAGTTA
TTAATAGTAATCAATTACGGGGTCATTAGTTCATAGCCCATATATGGAGTTCCGCGTTACATAACTTACG
GTAAATGGCCCGCCTGGCTGACCGCCCAACGACCCCCGCCCATTGACGTCAATAATGACGTATGTTCCCA
TAGTAACGCCAATAGGGACTTTCCATTGACGTCAATGGGTGGAGTATTTACGGTAAACTGCCCACTTGGC
AGTACATCAAGTGTATCATATGCCAAGTACGCCCCCTATTGACGTCAATGACGGTAAATGGCCCGCCTGG
CATTATGCCCAGTACATGACCTTATGGGACTTTCCTACTTGGCAGTACATCTACGTATTAGTCATCGCTA
TTACCATG
